>Addgene plasmid #116752 | pHAGE-IGF1R | addgene full sequence | sequence record 241470 | Addgene NGS Result
TGGAAGGGCTAATTCACTCCCAAAGAAGACAAGATATCCTTGATCTGTGGATCTACCACACACAAGGCTA
CTTCCCTGATTAGCAGAACTACACACCAGGGCCAGGGGTCAGATATCCACTGACCTTTGGATGGTGCTAC
AAGCTAGTACCAGTTGAGCCAGATAAGGTAGAAGAGGCCAATAAAGGAGAGAACACCAGCTTGTTACACC
CTGTGAGCCTGCATGGGATGGATGACCCGGAGAGAGAAGTGTTAGAGTGGAGGTTTGACAGCCGCCTAGC
ATTTCATCACGTGGCCCGAGAGCTGCATCCGGAGTACTTCAAGAACTGCTGATATCGAGCTTGCTACAAG
GGACTTTCCGCTGGGGACTTTCCAGGGAGGCGTGGCCTGGGCGGGACTGGGGAGTGGCGAGCCCTCAGAT
CCTGCATATAAGCAGCTGCTTTTTGCCTGTACTGGGTCTCTCTGGTTAGACCAGATCTGAGCCTGGGAGC
TCTCTGGCTAACTAGGGAACCCACTGCTTAAGCCTCAATAAAGCTTGCCTTGAGTGCTTCAAGTAGTGTG
TGCCCGTCTGTTGTGTGACTCTGGTAACTAGAGATCCCTCAGACCCTTTTAGTCAGTGTGGAAAATCTCT
AGCAGTGGCGCCCGAACAGGGACTTGAAAGCGAAAGGGAAACCAGAGGAGCTCTCTCGACGCAGGACTCG
GCTTGCTGAAGCGCGCACGGCAAGAGGCGAGGGGCGGCGACTGGTGAGTACGCCAAAAATTTTGACTAGC
GGAGGCTAGAAGGAGAGAGATGGGTGCGAGAGCGTCAGTATTAAGCGGGGGAGAATTAGATCGCGATGGG
AAAAAATTCGGTTAAGGCCAGGGGGAAAGAAAAAATATAAATTAAAACATATAGTATGGGCAAGCAGGGA
GCTAGAACGATTCGCAGTTAATCCTGGCCTGTTAGAAACATCAGAAGGCTGTAGACAAATACTGGGACAG
CTACAACCATCCCTTCAGACAGGATCAGAAGAACTTAGATCATTATATAATACAGTAGCAACCCTCTATT
GTGTGCATCAAAGGATAGAGATAAAAGACACCAAGGAAGCTTTAGACAAGATAGAGGAAGAGCAAAACAA
AAGTAAGACCACCGCACAGCAAGCGGCCGGCCGCTGATCTTCAGACCTGGAGGAGGAGATATGAGGGACA
ATTGGAGAAGTGAATTATATAAATATAAAGTAGTAAAAATTGAACCATTAGGAGTAGCACCCACCAAGGC
AAAGAGAAGAGTGGTGCAGAGAGAAAAAAGAGCAGTGGGAATAGGAGCTTTGTTCCTTGGGTTCTTGGGA
GCAGCAGGAAGCACTATGGGCGCAGCGTCAATGACGCTGACGGTACAGGCCAGACAATTATTGTCTGGTA
TAGTGCAGCAGCAGAACAATTTGCTGAGGGCTATTGAGGCGCAACAGCATCTGTTGCAACTCACAGTCTG
GGGCATCAAGCAGCTCCAGGCAAGAATCCTGGCTGTGGAAAGATACCTAAAGGATCAACAGCTCCTGGGG
ATTTGGGGTTGCTCTGGAAAACTCATTTGCACCACTGCTGTGCCTTGGAATGCTAGTTGGAGTAATAAAT
CTCTGGAACAGATTTGGAATCACACGACCTGGATGGAGTGGGACAGAGAAATTAACAATTACACAAGCTT
AATACACTCCTTAATTGAAGAATCGCAAAACCAGCAAGAAAAGAATGAACAAGAATTATTGGAATTAGAT
AAATGGGCAAGTTTGTGGAATTGGTTTAACATAACAAATTGGCTGTGGTATATAAAATTATTCATAATGA
TAGTAGGAGGCTTGGTAGGTTTAAGAATAGTTTTTGCTGTACTTTCTATAGTGAATAGAGTTAGGCAGGG
ATATTCACCATTATCGTTTCAGACCCACCTCCCAACCCCGAGGGGACCCGACAGGCCCGAAGGAATAGAA
GAAGAAGGTGGAGAGAGAGACAGAGACAGATCCATTCGATTAGTGAACGGATCTCGACGGTATCGCCGAA
TTCACAAATGGCAGTATTCATCCACAATTTTAAAAGAAAAGGGGGGATTGGGGGGTACAGTGCAGGGGAA
AGAATAGTAGACATAATAGCAACAGACATACAAACTAAAGAATTACAAAAACAAATTACAAAAATTCAAA
ATTTTCGGGTTTATTACAGGGACAGCAGAGATCCAGTTTGGACTAGTCGTGAGGCTCCGGTGCCCGTCAG
TGGGCAGAGCGCACATCGCCCACAGTCCCCGAGAAGTTGGGGGGAGGGGTCGGCAATTGAACCGGTGCCT
AGAGAAGGTGGCGCGGGGTAAACTGGGAAAGTGATGTCGTGTACTGGCTCCGCCTTTTTCCCGAGGGTGG
GGGAGAACCGTATATAAGTGCAGTAGTCGCCGTGAACGTTCTTTTTCGCAACGGGTTTGCCGCCAGAACA
CAGGTAAGTGCCGTGTGTGGTTCCCGCGGGCCTGGCCTCTTTACGGGTTATGGCCCTTGCGTGCCTTGAA
TTACTTCCACCTGGCTGCAGTACGTGATTCTTGATCCCGAGCTTCGGGTTGGAAGTGGGTGGGAGAGTTC
GAGGCCTTGCGCTTAAGGAGCCCCTTCGCCTCGTGCTTGAGTTGAGGCCTGGCCTGGGCGCTGGGGCCGC
CGCGTGCGAATCTGGTGGCACCTTCGCGCCTGTCTCGCTGCTTTCGATAAGTCTCTAGCCATTTAAAATT
TTTGATGACCTGCTGCGACGCTTTTTTTCTGGCAAGATAGTCTTGTAAATGCGGGCCAAGATCTGCACAC
TGGTATTTCGGTTTTTGGGGCCGCGGGCGGCGACGGGGCCCGTGCGTCCCAGCGCACATGTTCGGCGAGG
CGGGGCCTGCGAGCGCGGCCACCGAGAATCGGACGGGGGTAGTCTCAAGCTGGCCGGCCTGCTCTGGTGC
CTGGCCTCGCGCCGCCGTGTATCGCCCCGCCCTGGGCGGCAAGGCTGGCCCGGTCGGCACCAGTTGCGTG
AGCGGAAAGATGGCCGCTTCCCGGCCCTGCTGCAGGGAGCTCAAAATGGAGGACGCGGCGCTCGGGAGAG
CGGGCGGGTGAGTCACCCACACAAAGGAAAAGGGCCTTTCCGTCCTCAGCCGTCGCTTCATGTGACTCCA
CGGAGTACCGGGCGCCGTCCAGGCACCTCGATTAGTTCTCGAGCTTTTGGAGTACGTCGTCTTTAGGTTG
GGGGGAGGGGTTTTATGCGATGGAGTTTCCCCACACTGAGTGGGTGGAGACTGAAGTTAGGCCAGCTTGG
CACTTGATGTAATTCTCCTTGGAATTTGCCCTTTTTGAGTTTGGATCTTGGTTCATTCTCAAGCCTCAGA
CAGTGGTTCAAAGTTTTTTTCTTCCATTTCAGGTGTCGTGAAGCGGCCCTGCAGATATCAACAAGTTTGT
ACAAAAAAGCAGGCACCATGAAGTCTGGCTCCGGAGGAGGGTCCCCGACCTCGCTGTGGGGGCTCCTGTT
TCTCTCCGCCGCGCTCTCGCTCTGGCCGACGAGTGGA
[2688 nt withheld, positions 3538-6225]
AAAACAGGATATGAAAACTTCATCCATCTGATCATCGCTCTGCCCGTCGCTGTCCTGTTGATCGTGGGAG
GGTTGGTGATTATGCTGTACGTCTTCCATAGAAAGAGAAATAACAGCAGGCTGGGGAATGGAGTGCTGTA
TGCCTCTGTGAACCCGGAGTACTTCAGCGCTGCTGATGTGTACGTTCCTGATGAGTGGGAGGTGGCTCGG
GAGAAGATCACCATGAGCCGGGAACTTGGGCAGGGGTCGTTTGGGATGGTCTATGAAGGAGTTGCCAAGG
GTGTGGTGAAAGATGAACCTGAAACCAGAGTGGCCATTAAAACAGTGAACGAGGCCGCAAGCATGCGTGA
GAGGATTGAGTTTCTCAACGAAGCTTCTGTGATGAAGGAGTTCAATTGTCACCATGTGGTGCGATTGCTG
GGTGTGGTGTCCCAAGGCCAGCCAACACTGGTCATCATGGAACTGATGACACGGGGCGATCTCAAAAGTT
ATCTCCGGTCTCTGAGGCCAGAAATGGAGAATAATCCAGTCCTAGCACCTCCAAGCCTGAGCAAGATGAT
TCAGATGGCCGGAGAGATTGCAGACGGCATGGCATACCTCAACGCCAATAAGTTCGTCCACAGAGACCTT
GCTGCCCGGAATTGCATGGTAGCCGAAGATTTCACAGTCAAAATCGGAGATTTTGGTATGACGCGAGATA
TCTATGAGACAGACTATTACCGGAAAGGAGGGAAAGGGCTGCTGCCCGTGCGCTGGATGTCTCCTGAGTC
CCTCAAGGATGGAGTCTTCACCACTTACTCGGACGTCTGGTCCTTCGGGGTCGTCCTCTGGGAGATCGCC
ACACTGGCCGAGCAGCCCTACCAGGGCTTGTCCAACGAGCAAGTCCTTCGCTTCGTCATGGAGGGCGGCC
TTCTGGACAAGCCAGACAACTGTCCTGACATGCTGTTTGAACTGATGCGCATGTGCTGGCAGTATAACCC
CAAGATGAGGCCTTCCTTCCTGGAGATCATCAGCAGCATCAAAGAGGAGATGGAGCCTGGCTTCCGGGAG
GTCTCCTTCTACTACAGCGAGGAGAACAAGCTGCCCGAGCCGGAGGAGCTGGACCTGGAGCCAGAGAACA
TGGAGAGCGTCCCCCTGGACCCCTCGGCCTCCTCGTCCTCCCTGCCACTGCCCGACAGACACTCAGGACA
CAAGGCCGAGAACGGCCCCGGCCCTGGGGTGCTGGTCCTCCGCGCCAGCTTCGACGAGAGACAGCCTTAC
GCCCACATGAACGGGGGCCGCAAGAACGAGCGGGCCTTGCCGCTGCCCCAGTCTTCGACCTGCTAGAACC
CAGCTTTCTTGTACAAAGTGGTTGATATCCAGCACAGTGGCGGCCGCTCGAGTCTAGAGGGCCCGCGGTT
CGAAGGTAAGCCTATCCCTAACCCTCTCCTCGGTCTCGATTCTACGCGTACCGGTTAGTAATGAGATCCC
TCCCCCCCCCCTAACGTTACTGGCCGAAGCCGCTTGGAATAAGGCCGGTGTGCGTTTGTCTATATGTTAT
TTTCCACCATATTGCCGTCTTTTGGCAATGTGAGGGCCCGGAAACCTGGCCCTGTCTTCTTGACGAGCAT
TCCTAGGGGTCTTTCCCCTCTCGCCAAAGGAATGCAAGGTCTGTTGAATGTCGTGAAGGAAGCAGTTCCT
CTGGAAGCTTCTTGAAGACAAACAACGTCTGTAGCGACCCTTTGCAGGCAGCGGAACCCCCCACCTGGCG
ACAGGTGCCTCTGCGGCCAAAAGCCACGTGTATAAGATACACCTGCAAAGGCGGCACAACCCCAGTGCCA
CGTTGTGAGTTGGATAGTTGTGGAAAGAGTCAAATGGCTCTCCTCAAGCGTATTCAACAAGGGGCTGAAG
GATGCCCAGAAGGTACCCCATTGTATGGGATCTGATCTGGGGCCTCGGTGCACATGCTTTACATGTGTTT
AGTCGAGGTTAAAAAAACGTCTAGGCCCCCCGAACCACGGGGACGTGGTTTTCCTTTGAAAAACACGATG
ATAATATGGCCACACATATGGTGAGCAAGGGCGAGGAGCTGTTCACCGGGGTGGTGCCCATCCTGGTCGA
GCTGGACGGCGACGTAAACGGCCACAAGTTCAGCGTGTCCGGCGAGGGCGAGGGCGATGCCACCTACGGC
AAGCTGACCCTGAAGTTCATCTGCACCACCGGCAAGCTGCCCGTGCCCTGGCCCACCCTCGTGACCACCC
TGACCTACGGCGTGCAGTGCTTCAGCCGCTACCCCGACCACATGAAGCAGCACGACTTCTTCAAGTCCGC
CATGCCCGAAGGCTACGTCCAGGAGCGCACCATCTTCTTCAAGGACGACGGCAACTACAAGACCCGCGCC
GAGGTGAAGTTCGAGGGCGACACCCTGGTGAACCGCATCGAGCTGAAGGGCATCGACTTCAAGGAGGACG
GCAACATCCTGGGGCACAAGCTGGAGTACAACTACAACAGCCACAACGTCTATATCATGGCCGACAAGCA
GAAGAACGGCATCAAGGTGAACTTCAAGATCCGCCACAACATCGAGGACGGCAGCGTGCAGCTCGCCGAC
CACTACCAGCAGAACACCCCCATCGGCGACGGCCCCGTGCTGCTGCCCGACAACCACTACCTGAGCACCC
AGTCCGCCCTGAGCAAAGACCCCAACGAGAAGCGCGATCACATGGTCCTGCTGGAGTTCGTGACCGCCGC
CGGGATCACTCTCGGCATGGACGAGCTGTACAAGTAAATCGATAGATCCTAATCAACCTCTGGATTACAA
AATTTGTGAAAGATTGACTGGTATTCTTAACTATGTTGCTCCTTTTACGCTATGTGGATACGCTGCTTTA
ATGCCTTTGTATCATGCTATTGCTTCCCGTATGGCTTTCATTTTCTCCTCCTTGTATAAATCCTGGTTGC
TGTCTCTTTATGAGGAGTTGTGGCCCGTTGTCAGGCAACGTGGCGTGGTGTGCACTGTGTTTGCTGACGC
AACCCCCACTGGTTGGGGCATTGCCACCACCTGTCAGCTCCTTTCCGGGACTTTCGCTTTCCCCCTCCCT
ATTGCCACGGCGGAACTCATCGCCGCCTGCCTTGCCCGCTGCTGGACAGGGGCTCGGCTGTTGGGCACTG
ACAATTCCGTGGTGTTGTCGGGGAAATCATCGTCCTTTCCTTGGCTGCTCGCCTGTGTTGCCACCTGGAT
TCTGCGCGGGACGTCCTTCTGCTACGTCCCTTCGGCCCTCAATCCAGCGGACCTTCCTTCCCGCGGCCTG
CTGCCGGCTCTGCGGCCTCTTCCGCGTCTTCGCCTTCGCCCTCAGACGAGTCGGATCTCCCTTTGGGCCG
CCTCCCCGCCTGAGATCCTTTAAGACCAATGACTTACAAGGCAGCTGTAGATCTTAGCCACTTTTTAAAA
GAAAAGGGGGGACTGGAAGGGCTAATTCACTCCCAACGAAGACAAGATCTGCTTTTTGCTTGTACTGGGT
CTCTCTGGTTAGACCAGATCTGAGCCTGGGAGCTCTCTGGCTAACTAGGGAACCCACTGCTTAAGCCTCA
ATAAAGCTTGCCTTGAGTGCTTCAAGTAGTGTGTGCCCGTCTGTTGTGTGACTCTGGTAACTAGAGATCC
CTCAGACCCTTTTAGTCAGTGTGGAAAATCTCTAGCAGTAGTAGTTCATGTCATCTTATTATTCAGTATT
TATAACTTGCAAAGAAATGAATATCAGAGAGTGAGAGGCCCGGGTTAATTAAGGAAAGGGCTAGATCATT
CTTGAAGACGAAAGGGCCTCGTGATACGCCTATTTTTATAGGTTAATGTCATGATAATAATGGTTTCTTA
GACGTCAGGTGGCACTTTTCGGGGAAATGTGCGCGGAACCCCTATTTGTTTATTTTTCTAAATACATTCA
AATATGTATCCGCTCATGAGACAATAACCCTGATAAATGCTTCAATAATATTGAAAAAGGAAGAGTATGA
GTATTCAACATTTCCGTGTCGCCCTTATTCCCTTTTTTGCGGCATTTTGCCTTCCTGTTTTTGCTCACCC
AGAAACGCTGGTGAAAGTAAAAGATGCTGAAGATCAGTTGGGTGCACGAGTGGGTTACATCGAACTGGAT
CTCAACAGCGGTAAGATCCTTGAGAGTTTTCGCCCCGAAGAACGTTTTCCAATGATGAGCACTTTTAAAG
TTCTGCTATGTGGCGCGGTATTATCCCGTGTTGACGCCGGGCAAGAGCAACTCGGTCGCCGCATACACTA
TTCTCAGAATGACTTGGTTGAGTACTCACCAGTCACAGAAAAGCATCTTACGGATGGCATGACAGTAAGA
GAATTATGCAGTGCTGCCATAACCATGAGTGATAACACTGCGGCCAACTTACTTCTGACAACGATCGGAG
GACCGAAGGAGCTAACCGCTTTTTTGCACAACATGGGGGATCATGTAACTCGCCTTGATCGTTGGGAACC
GGAGCTGAATGAAGCCATACCAAACGACGAGCGTGACACCACGATGCCTGTAGCAATGGCAACAACGTTG
CGCAAACTATTAACTGGCGAACTACTTACTCTAGCTTCCCGGCAACAATTAATAGACTGGATGGAGGCGG
ATAAAGTTGCAGGACCACTTCTGCGCTCGGCCCTTCCGGCTGGCTGGTTTATTGCTGATAAATCTGGAGC
CGGTGAGCGTGGGTCTCGCGGTATCATTGCAGCACTGGGGCCAGATGGTAAGCCCTCCCGTATCGTAGTT
ATCTACACGACGGGGAGTCAGGCAACTATGGATGAACGAAATAGACAGATCGCTGAGATAGGTGCCTCAC
TGATTAAGCATTGGTAACTGTCAGACCAAGTTTACTCATATATACTTTAGATTGATTTAAAACTTCATTT
TTAATTTAAAAGGATCTAGGTGAAGATCCTTTTTGATAATCTCATGACCAAAATCCCTTAACGTGAGTTT
TCGTTCCACTGAGCGTCAGACCCCGTAGAAAAGATCAAAGGATCTTCTTGAGATCCTTTTTTTCTGCGCG
TAATCTGCTGCTTGCAAACAAAAAAACCACCGCTACCAGCGGTGGTTTGTTTGCCGGATCAAGAGCTACC
AACTCTTTTTCCGAAGGTAACTGGCTTCAGCAGAGCGCAGATACCAAATACTGTTCTTCTAGTGTAGCCG
TAGTTAGGCCACCACTTCAAGAACTCTGTAGCACCGCCTACATACCTCGCTCTGCTAATCCTGTTACCAG
TGGCTGCTGCCAGTGGCGATAAGTCGTGTCTTACCGGGTTGGACTCAAGACGATAGTTACCGGATAAGGC
GCAGCGGTCGGGCTGAACGGGGGGTTCGTGCACACAGCCCAGCTTGGAGCGAACGACCTACACCGAACTG
AGATACCTACAGCGTGAGCTATGAGAAAGCGCCACGCTTCCCGAAGGGAGAAAGGCGGACAGGTATCCGG
TAAGCGGCAGGGTCGGAACAGGAGAGCGCACGAGGGAGCTTCCAGGGGGAAACGCCTGGTATCTTTATAG
TCCTGTCGGGTTTCGCCACCTCTGACTTGAGCGTCGATTTTTGTGATGCTCGTCAGGGGGGCGGAGCCTA
TGGAAAAACGCCAGCAACGCGGCCTTTTTACGGTTCCTGGCCTTTTGCTGGCCTTTTGCTCACATGTTCT
TTCCTGCGTTATCCCCTGATTCTGTGGATAACCGTATTACCGCCTTTGAGTGAGCTGATACCGCTCGCCG
CAGCCGAACGACCGAGCGCAGCGAGTCAGTGAGCGAGGAAGCGGAAGAGCGCCCAATACGCAAACCGCCT
CTCCCCGCGCGTTGGCCGATTCATTAATGCAGCAAGCTCATGGCTGACTAATTTTTTTTATTTATGCAGA
GGCCGAGGCCGCCTCGGCCTCTGAGCTATTCCAGAAGTAGTGAGGAGGCTTTTTTGGAGGCCTAGGCTTT
TGCAAAAAGCTCCCCGTGGCACGACAGGTTTCCCGACTGGAAAGCGGGCAGTGAGCGCAACGCAATTAAT
GTGAGTTAGCTCACTCATTAGGCACCCCAGGCTTTACACTTTATGCTTCCGGCTCGTATGTTGTGTGGAA
TTGTGAGCGGATAACAATTTCACACAGGAAACAGCTATGACATGATTACGAATTTCACAAATAAAGCATT
TTTTTCACTGCATTCTAGTTGTGGTTTGTCCAAACTCATCAATGTATCTTATCATGTCTGGATCAACTGG
ATAACTCAAGCTAACCAAAATCATCCCAAACTTCCCACCCCATACCCTATTACCACTGCCAATTACCTGT
GGTTTCATTTACTCTAAACCTGTGATTCCTCTGAATTATTTTCATTTTAAAGAAATTGTATTTGTTAAAT
ATGTACTACAAACTTAGTAGT
Features (pLannotate 1.2.2; 27 found; start..end, strand, type, name):
    377..634     +  LTR            5' LTR (truncated): truncated 5' long terminal repeat (LTR) from HIV-1
    681..806     +  misc_feature   HIV-1 Ψ: packaging signal of human immunodeficiency virus type 1
    790..1128    +  CDS            HIV-1 gag (fragment): gag protein from human immunodeficiency virus 1; gag
   1303..1536    +  misc_feature   RRE: The Rev response element (RRE) of HIV-1 allows for Rev-dependent mRNA export from the nucleus to the cytoplasm.
   1913..2013    +  CDS            Rev (fragment): human immunodeficiency virus 1 (HIV-1) Rev protein; rev; enhances nuclear export of unspliced and incompletely spliced viral mRNAs
   2058..2175    +  misc_feature   cPPT/CTS: central polypurine tract and central termination sequence of HIV-1
   2223..3401    +  promoter       EF-1α promoter: strong constitutive promoter for human elongation factor EF-1α
   3422..3442    +  protein_bind   attB1: mutant version of attB; core recombination site for the Gateway® BP reaction BP Clonase™
   3448..7548    +  CDS            IGF1R (sequence partly withheld): IGF1R_HUMAN - Experimental evidence at protein level: Swiss-Prot protein existence level 1. When present in a hybrid receptor with INSR, binds IGF1. PubMed:12138094 shows that hybrid receptors composed of IGF1R and INSR isoform Long are activated with a high affinity by IGF1, with low affinity by IGF2 and not significantly activated by insulin, and that hybrid receptors composed of IGF1R and INSR isoform Short are activated by IGF1, IGF2 and insulin. In contrast, PubMed:16831875 shows that hybrid receptors composed of IGF1R and INSR isoform Long and hybrid receptors composed of IGF1R and INSR
   7553..7577    -  protein_bind   attB2: mutant version of attB; recombination site for the Gateway® BP reaction BP Clonase™
   7630..7671    +  CDS            V5 tag: epitope tag from simian virus 5
   7797..8259    +  misc_feature   IRES: internal ribosome entry site (IRES) of the encephalomyocarditis virus (EMCV)
   8273..8992    +  CDS            EGFP: the original enhanced GFP (Yang et al., 1996) mammalian codon-optimized
   9006..9594    +  misc_feature   WPRE: woodchuck hepatitis virus posttranscriptional regulatory element
   9602..9667    +  CDS            nef (fragment): NEF_HV1Z2 - Experimental evidence at protein level: Swiss-Prot protein existence level 1. Extracellular Nef protein targets CD4(+) T-lymphocytes for apoptosis by interacting with CXCR4 surface receptors. From Human immunodeficiency virus type 1 group M subtype D (isolate Z2/CDC-Z34) (HIV-1).
   9669..9902    +  LTR            3' LTR (ΔU3): self-inactivating 3' long terminal repeat (LTR) from HIV-1
  10107..10211   +  promoter       AmpR promoter: bla
  10212..11072   +  CDS            AmpR: β-lactamase; bla; confers resistance to ampicillin, carbenicillin, and related antibiotics
  11243..11831   +  rep_origin     ori: high-copy-number ColE1/pMB1/pBR322/pUC origin of replication
  12014..12068   +  CDS            lacI (fragment): lac repressor; lacI; The lac repressor binds to the lac operator to inhibit transcription in E. coli. This inhibition can be relieved by adding lactose or isopropyl-β-D-thiogalactopyranoside (IPTG).
  12074..12167   +  rep_origin     SV40 ori (fragment): SV40 origin of replication
  12192..12229   +  CDS            lacI (fragment): lac repressor; lacI; The lac repressor binds to the lac operator to inhibit transcription in E. coli. This inhibition can be relieved by adding lactose or isopropyl-β-D-thiogalactopyranoside (IPTG).
  12242..12263   +  protein_bind   CAP binding site: CAP binding activates transcription in the presence of cAMP. E. coli catabolite activator protein
  12278..12308   +  promoter       lac promoter: promoter for the E. coli lac operon
  12312..12334   +  protein_bind   lac operator (fragment): The lac repressor binds to the lac operator to inhibit transcription in E. coli. This inhibition can be relieved by adding lactose or isopropyl-β-D-thiogalactopyranoside (IPTG). lac repressor encoded by lacI
  12366..12449   +  polyA_signal   SV40 poly(A) signal (fragment): SV40 polyadenylation signal
  12616..329     +  CDS            nef (fragment) (across the origin): NEF_HV1BR - Experimental evidence at protein level: Swiss-Prot protein existence level 1. Extracellular Nef protein targets CD4(+) T-lymphocytes for apoptosis by interacting with CXCR4 surface receptors (PubMed:14990729). From Human immunodeficiency virus type 1 group M subtype B (isolate BRU/LAI) (HIV-1).
