[The description below was written by a language model from this plasmid's Addgene catalogue record and pLannotate feature annotations shown in this document.]
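Description:
pHAGE-IGF1R is an HIV-1-derived lentiviral expression plasmid of about 12.6 kb, built on the pHAGE backbone, that carries the wild-type human IGF1R open reading frame (insulin-like growth factor 1 receptor, a receptor tyrosine kinase). In bacteria it is maintained through a high-copy ColE1/pUC-type origin and selected with ampicillin via the β-lactamase gene. Remnants of lac regulatory sequences and SV40 origin and poly(A) fragments also sit in the plasmid backbone outside the viral cassette.

The transfer cassette is flanked by a truncated 5' LTR and a ΔU3 self-inactivating 3' LTR. It contains the Ψ packaging signal with a gag fragment, the Rev response element for Rev-dependent export of the genomic RNA, and the cPPT/CTS element that aids nuclear import and transduction. Because packaging functions are not encoded, they must be supplied in trans. Within the provirus, the constitutive EF-1α promoter drives IGF1R, which was inserted by Gateway recombination and is therefore bracketed by attB1 and attB2 sites. A V5 epitope tag lies just downstream of attB2, but the record does not state whether the insert lacks a stop codon, so it is unclear whether the tag is fused to the receptor. An EMCV IRES then allows translation of EGFP from the same transcript, giving a fluorescent marker of transduced cells, and a WPRE enhances transcript expression. No mammalian drug-selection marker is annotated.

The construct is intended for lentiviral expression of IGF1R in mammalian cells. It comes from a study on the systematic functional annotation of somatic cancer mutations.
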