Addgene plasmid #116752: pHAGE-IGF1R
Purpose: Lentiviral expression of IGF1R
Depositing lab: Gordon Mills & Kenneth Scott. Depositing organization: Baylor College of Medicine. Publication: Systematic Functional Annotation of Somatic Mutations in Cancer. Ng PK, Li J, Jeong KJ, Shao S, Chen H, Tsang YH, Sengupta S, Wang Z, Bhavana VH, Tran R, Soewito S, Minussi DC, Moreno D, Kong K, Dogruluk T, Lu H, Gao J, Tokheim C, Zhou DC, Johnson AM, Zeng J, Ip CKM, Ju Z, Wester M, Yu S, Li Y, Vellano CP, Schultz N, Karchin R, Ding L, Lu Y, Cheung LWT, Chen K, Shaw KR, Meric-Bernstam F, Scott KL, Yi S, Sahni N, Liang H, Mills GB. Cancer Cell. 2018 Mar 12;33(3):450-462.e10. doi: 10.1016/j.ccell.2018.01.021. PubMed 29533785.
Backbone
  Vector backbone: pHAGE
  Vector type: Lentiviral
Growth in bacteria
  Bacterial resistance: Ampicillin, 100 μg/mL
  Growth temperature: 37°C
  Growth strain: Stbl3
  Copy number: High Copy
Gene/Insert
  Gene/Insert name: IGF1R
  Species: H. sapiens (human)
  Mutation: WT
  Entrez Gene: IGF1R (a.k.a. CD221, IGFIR, IGFR, JTK13)
  Cloning method: Gateway Cloning
Terms and licenses: Academic/Nonprofit Terms; Industry Terms: Not Available to Industry
How to cite: pHAGE-IGF1R was a gift from Gordon Mills & Kenneth Scott (Addgene plasmid # 116752 ; http://n2t.net/addgene:116752 ; RRID:Addgene_116752)
