>Addgene plasmid #116752 | pHAGE-IGF1R | depositor partial sequence | sequence record 219627 | insert
ATGAAGTCTGGCTCCGGAGGAGGGTCCCCGACCTCGCTGTGGGGGCTCCTGTTTCTCTCCGCCGCGCTCT
CGCTCTGGCCGACGAGTGGA
[2688 nt withheld, positions 91-2778]
AAAACAGGATATGAAAACTTCATCCATCTGATCATCGCTCTGCCCGTCGCTGTCCTGTTGATCGTGGGAG
GGTTGGTGATTATGCTGTACGTCTTCCATAGAAAGAGAAATAACAGCAGGCTGGGGAATGGAGTGCTGTA
TGCCTCTGTGAACCCGGAGTACTTCAGCGCTGCTGATGTGTACGTTCCTGATGAGTGGGAGGTGGCTCGG
GAGAAGATCACCATGAGCCGGGAACTTGGGCAGGGGTCGTTTGGGATGGTCTATGAAGGAGTTGCCAAGG
GTGTGGTGAAAGATGAACCTGAAACCAGAGTGGCCATTAAAACAGTGAACGAGGCCGCAAGCATGCGTGA
GAGGATTGAGTTTCTCAACGAAGCTTCTGTGATGAAGGAGTTCAATTGTCACCATGTGGTGCGATTGCTG
GGTGTGGTGTCCCAAGGCCAGCCAACACTGGTCATCATGGAACTGATGACACGGGGCGATCTCAAAAGTT
ATCTCCGGTCTCTGAGGCCAGAAATGGAGAATAATCCAGTCCTAGCACCTCCAAGCCTGAGCAAGATGAT
TCAGATGGCCGGAGAGATTGCAGACGGCATGGCATACCTCAACGCCAATAAGTTCGTCCACAGAGACCTT
GCTGCCCGGAATTGCATGGTAGCCGAAGATTTCACAGTCAAAATCGGAGATTTTGGTATGACGCGAGATA
TCTATGAGACAGACTATTACCGGAAAGGAGGGAAAGGGCTGCTGCCCGTGCGCTGGATGTCTCCTGAGTC
CCTCAAGGATGGAGTCTTCACCACTTACTCGGACGTCTGGTCCTTCGGGGTCGTCCTCTGGGAGATCGCC
ACACTGGCCGAGCAGCCCTACCAGGGCTTGTCCAACGAGCAAGTCCTTCGCTTCGTCATGGAGGGCGGCC
TTCTGGACAAGCCAGACAACTGTCCTGACATGCTGTTTGAACTGATGCGCATGTGCTGGCAGTATAACCC
CAAGATGAGGCCTTCCTTCCTGGAGATCATCAGCAGCATCAAAGAGGAGATGGAGCCTGGCTTCCGGGAG
GTCTCCTTCTACTACAGCGAGGAGAACAAGCTGCCCGAGCCGGAGGAGCTGGACCTGGAGCCAGAGAACA
TGGAGAGCGTCCCCCTGGACCCCTCGGCCTCCTCGTCCTCCCTGCCACTGCCCGACAGACACTCAGGACA
CAAGGCCGAGAACGGCCCCGGCCCTGGGGTGCTGGTCCTCCGCGCCAGCTTCGACGAGAGACAGCCTTAC
GCCCACATGAACGGGGGCCGCAAGAACGAGCGGGCCTTGCCGCTGCCCCAGTCTTCGACCTGCTGA
